LOCUS       Exported 10749 bp ds-DNA circular SYN 12-MAY-2021
DEFINITION  synthetic circular DNA
ACCESSION   .
VERSION     .
KEYWORDS    pBABEpuro HA Brca1
SOURCE      synthetic DNA construct
  ORGANISM  synthetic DNA construct
REFERENCE   1 (bases 1 to 10749)
  AUTHORS   Cortez D, Wang Y, Qin J, Elledge SJ
  TITLE     Requirement of ATM-dependent phosphorylation of brca1 in the DNA
            damage response to double-strand breaks.
  JOURNAL   Science. 1999 Nov 5. 286(5442):1162-6.
  PUBMED    10550055
REFERENCE   2 (bases 1 to 10749)
  AUTHORS   .
  TITLE     Direct Submission
  JOURNAL   Exported May 12, 2021 from SnapGene Server 1.1.58
            http://www.snapgene.com
FEATURES             Location/Qualifiers
     source          1..10749
                     /organism="synthetic DNA construct"
                     /mol_type="other DNA"
     primer_bind     complement(12..29)
                     /label=L4440
                     /note="L4440 vector, forward primer"
     rep_origin      complement(183..771)
                     /direction=LEFT
                     /label=ori
                     /note="high-copy-number ColE1/pMB1/pBR322/pUC origin of
                     replication"
     primer_bind     complement(263..282)
                     /label=pBR322ori-F
                     /note="pBR322 origin, forward primer"
     CDS             complement(931..1791)
                     /codon_start=1
                     /gene="bla"
                     /product="beta-lactamase"
                     /label=AmpR
                     /note="confers resistance to ampicillin, carbenicillin, and
                     related antibiotics"
                     /translation="MSIQHFRVALIPFFAAFCLPVFAHPETLVKVKDAEDQLGARVGYI
                     ELDLNSGKILESFRPEERFPMMSTFKVLLCGAVLSRIDAGQEQLGRRIHYSQNDLVEYS
                     PVTEKHLTDGMTVRELCSAAITMSDNTAANLLLTTIGGPKELTAFLHNMGDHVTRLDRW
                     EPELNEAIPNDERDTTMPVAMATTLRKLLTGELLTLASRQQLIDWMEADKVAGPLLRSA
                     LPAGWFIADKSGAGERGSRGIIAALGPDGKPSRIVVIYTTGSQATMDERNRQIAEIGAS
                     LIKHW"
     primer_bind     1554..1573
                     /label=Amp-R
                     /note="Ampicillin resistance gene, reverse primer"
     promoter        complement(1792..1896)
                     /gene="bla"
                     /label=AmpR promoter
     LTR             1927..2396
                     /note="long terminal repeat from Moloney murine leukemia
                     virus"
     misc_feature    2461..2660
                     /label=MMLV Psi
                     /note="packaging signal of Moloney murine leukemia virus
                     (MMLV)"
     CDS             2861..3277
                     /label=gag (truncated)
                     /note="truncated Moloney murine leukemia virus (MMLV) gag
                     gene lacking the start codon"
     primer_bind     3207..3229
                     /label=pLXSN 5'
                     /note="Murine stem cell virus, forward primer. Also called
                     MSCV"
     primer_bind     3245..3261
                     /label=pBABE 5'
                     /note="Psi packaging signal, forward primer for pBABE
                     vectors"
     CDS             3348..3374
                     /codon_start=1
                     /product="HA (human influenza hemagglutinin) epitope tag"
                     /label=HA
                     /translation="YPYDVPDYA"
     primer_bind     complement(8998..9018)
                     /label=pBABE 3'
                     /note="SV40 enhancer, reverse primer for pBABE vectors"
     promoter        9003..9332
                     /label=SV40 promoter
                     /note="SV40 enhancer and early promoter"
     rep_origin      9183..9318
                     /label=SV40 ori
                     /note="SV40 origin of replication"
     primer_bind     9245..9264
                     /label=SV40pro-F
                     /note="SV40 promoter/origin, forward primer"
     CDS             9342..9941
                     /codon_start=1
                     /gene="pac from Streptomyces alboniger"
                     /product="puromycin N-acetyltransferase"
                     /label=PuroR
                     /note="confers resistance to puromycin"
                     /translation="MTEYKPTVRLATRDDVPRAVRTLAAAFADYPATRHTVDPDRHIER
                     VTELQELFLTRVGLDIGKVWVADDGAAVAVWTTPESVEAGAVFAEIGPRMAELSGSRLA
                     AQQQMEGLLAPHRPKEPAWFLATVGVSPDHQGKGLGSAVVLPGVEAAERAGVPAFLETS
                     APRNLPFYERLGFTVTADVEVPEGPRTWCMTRKPGA"
     primer_bind     complement(9342..9361)
                     /label=Puro-R
                     /note="Puromycin resistance gene, reverse primer. Also
                     called puro-variant-R"
     primer_bind     9838..9858
                     /label=Puro-F
                     /note="Puromycin resistance gene, forward primer"
     LTR             10162..10631
                     /note="long terminal repeat from Moloney murine leukemia
                     virus"
ORIGIN
        1 tcttccgctt cctcgctcac tgactcgctg cgctcggtcg ttcggctgcg gcgagcggta
       61 tcagctcact caaaggcggt aatacggtta tccacagaat caggggataa cgcaggaaag
      121 aacatgtgag caaaaggcca gcaaaaggcc aggaaccgta aaaaggccgc gttgctggcg
      181 tttttccata ggctccgccc ccctgacgag catcacaaaa atcgacgctc aagtcagagg
      241 tggcgaaacc cgacaggact ataaagatac caggcgtttc cccctggaag ctccctcgtg
      301 cgctctcctg ttccgaccct gccgcttacc ggatacctgt ccgcctttct cccttcggga
      361 agcgtggcgc tttctcatag ctcacgctgt aggtatctca gttcggtgta ggtcgttcgc
      421 tccaagctgg gctgtgtgca cgaacccccc gttcagcccg accgctgcgc cttatccggt
      481 aactatcgtc ttgagtccaa cccggtaaga cacgacttat cgccactggc agcagccact
      541 ggtaacagga ttagcagagc gaggtatgta ggcggtgcta cagagttctt gaagtggtgg
      601 cctaactacg gctacactag aagaacagta tttggtatct gcgctctgct gaagccagtt
      661 accttcggaa aaagagttgg tagctcttga tccggcaaac aaaccaccgc tggtagcggt
      721 ggtttttttg tttgcaagca gcagattacg cgcagaaaaa aaggatctca agaagatcct
      781 ttgatctttt ctacggggtc tgacgctcag tggaacgaaa actcacgtta agggattttg
      841 gtcatgagat tatcaaaaag gatcttcacc tagatccttt tgcggccgca aatcaatcta
      901 aagtatatat gagtaaactt ggtctgacag ttaccaatgc ttaatcagtg aggcacctat
      961 ctcagcgatc tgtctatttc gttcatccat agttgcctga ctccccgtcg tgtagataac
     1021 tacgatacgg gagggcttac catctggccc cagtgctgca atgataccgc gagacccacg
     1081 ctcaccggct ccagatttat cagcaataaa ccagccagcc ggaagggccg agcgcagaag
     1141 tggtcctgca actttatccg cctccatcca gtctattaat tgttgccggg aagctagagt
     1201 aagtagttcg ccagttaata gtttgcgcaa cgttgttgcc attgctacag gcatcgtggt
     1261 gtcacgctcg tcgtttggta tggcttcatt cagctccggt tcccaacgat caaggcgagt
     1321 tacatgatcc cccatgttgt gcaaaaaagc ggttagctcc ttcggtcctc cgatcgttgt
     1381 cagaagtaag ttggccgcag tgttatcact catggttatg gcagcactgc ataattctct
     1441 tactgtcatg ccatccgtaa gatgcttttc tgtgactggt gagtactcaa ccaagtcatt
     1501 ctgagaatag tgtatgcggc gaccgagttg ctcttgcccg gcgtcaatac gggataatac
     1561 cgcgccacat agcagaactt taaaagtgct catcattgga aaacgttctt cggggcgaaa
     1621 actctcaagg atcttaccgc tgttgagatc cagttcgatg taacccactc gtgcacccaa
     1681 ctgatcttca gcatctttta ctttcaccag cgtttctggg tgagcaaaaa caggaaggca
     1741 aaatgccgca aaaaagggaa taagggcgac acggaaatgt tgaatactca tactcttcct
     1801 ttttcaatat tattgaagca tttatcaggg ttattgtctc atgagcggat acatatttga
     1861 atgtatttag aaaaataaac aaataggggt tccgcgcaca tttccccgaa aagtgccacc
     1921 tgcagcctga atatgggcca aacaggatat ctgtggtaag cagttcctgc cccggctcag
     1981 ggccaagaac agatggaaca gctgaatatg ggccaaacag gatatctgtg gtaagcagtt
     2041 cctgccccgg ctcagggcca agaacagatg gtccccagat gcggtccagc cctcagcagt
     2101 ttctagagaa ccatcagatg tttccagggt gccccaagga cctgaaatga ccctgtgcct
     2161 tatttgaact aaccaatcag ttcgcttctc gcttctgttc gcgcgcttct gctccccgag
     2221 ctcaataaaa gagcccacaa cccctcactc ggggcgccag tcctccgatt gactgagtcg
     2281 cccgggtacc cgtgtatcca ataaaccctc ttgcagttgc atccgacttg tggtctcgct
     2341 gttccttggg agggtctcct ctgagtgatt gactacccgt cagcgggggt ctttcatttg
     2401 ggggctcgtc cgggatcggg agacccctgc ccagggacca ccgacccacc accgggaggc
     2461 aagctggcca gcaacttatc tgtgtctgtc cgattgtcta gtgtctatga ctgattttat
     2521 gcgcctgcgt cggtactagt tagctaacta gctctgtatc tggcggaccc gtggtggaac
     2581 tgacgagttc tgaacacccg gccgcaaccc tgggagacgt cccagggact ttgggggccg
     2641 tttttgtggc ccgacctgag gaagggagtc gatgtggaat ccgaccccgt caggatatgt
     2701 ggttctggta ggagacgaga acctaaaaca gttcccgcct ccgtctgaat ttttgctttc
     2761 ggtttggaac cgaagccgcg cgtcttgtct gctgcagcgc tgcagcatcg ttctgtgttg
     2821 tctctgtctg actgtgtttc tgtatttgtc tgaaaattag ggccagactg ttaccactcc
     2881 cttaagtttg accttaggtc actggaaaga tgtcgagcgg atcgctcaca accagtcggt
     2941 agatgtcaag aagagacgtt gggttacctt ctgctctgca gaatggccaa cctttaacgt
     3001 cggatggccg cgagacggca cctttaaccg agacctcatc acccaggtta agatcaaggt
     3061 cttttcacct ggcccgcatg gacacccaga ccaggtcccc tacatcgtga cctgggaagc
     3121 cttggctttt gacccccctc cctgggtcaa gccctttgta caccctaagc ctccgcctcc
     3181 tcttcctcca tccgccccgt ctctccccct tgaacctcct cgttcgaccc cgcctcgatc
     3241 ctccctttat ccagccctca ctccttctct aggcgccggc cggatcccag tgtggtggta
     3301 cgtaggaatt cgccagcaca gtggtcgacc ccaagcttac catggcctac ccctacgacg
     3361 tgcccgacta cgcctccctc ggatccatgg atttatctgc tcttcgcgtt gaagaagtac
     3421 aaaatgtcat taatgctatg cagaaaatct tagagtgtcc catctgtctg gagttgatca
     3481 aggaacctgt ctccacaaag tgtgaccaca tattttgcaa attttgcatg ctgaaacttc
     3541 tcaaccagaa gaaagggcct tcacagtgtc ctttatgtaa gaatgatata accaaaagga
     3601 gcctacaaga aagtacgaga tttagtcaac ttgttgaaga gctattgaaa atcatttgtg
     3661 cttttcagct tgacacaggt ttggagtatg caaacagcta taattttgca aaaaaggaaa
     3721 ataactctcc tgaacatcta aaagatgaag tttctatcat ccaaagtatg ggctacagaa
     3781 accgtgccaa aagacttcta cagagtgaac ccgaaaatcc ttccttgcag gaaaccagtc
     3841 tcagtgtcca actctctaac cttggaactg tgagaactct gaggacaaag cagcggatac
     3901 aacctcaaaa gacgtctgtc tacattgaat tgggatctga ttcttctgaa gataccgtta
     3961 ataaggcaac ttattgcagt gtgggagatc aagaattgtt acaaatcacc cctcaaggaa
     4021 ccagggatga aatcagtttg gattctgcaa aaaaggctgc ttgtgaattt tctgagacgg
     4081 atgtaacaaa tactgaacat catcaaccca gtaataatga tttgaacacc actgagaagc
     4141 gtgcagctga gaggcatcca gaaaagtatc agggtagttc tgtttcaaac ttgcatgtgg
     4201 agccatgtgg cacaaatact catgccagct cattacagca tgagaacagc agtttattac
     4261 tcactaaaga cagaatgaat gtagaaaagg ctgaattctg taataaaagc aaacagcctg
     4321 gcttagcaag gagccaacat aacagatggg ctggaagtaa ggaaacatgt aatgataggc
     4381 ggactcccag cacagaaaaa aaggtagatc tgaatgctga tcccctgtgt gagagaaaag
     4441 aatggaataa gcagaaactg ccatgctcag agaatcctag agatactgaa gatgttcctt
     4501 ggataacact aaatagcagc attcagaaag ttaatgagtg gttttccaga agtgatgaac
     4561 tgttaggttc tgatgactca catgatgggg agtctgaatc aaatgccaaa gtagctgatg
     4621 tattggacgt tctaaatgag gtagatgaat attctggttc ttcagagaaa atagacttac
     4681 tggccagtga tcctcatgag gctttaatat gtaaaagtga aagagttcac tccaaatcag
     4741 tagagagtaa tattgaagac aaaatatttg ggaaaaccta tcggaagaag gcaagcctcc
     4801 ccaacttaag ccatgtaact gaaaatctaa ttataggagc atttgttact gagccacaga
     4861 taatacaaga gcgtcccctc acaaataaat taaagcgtaa aaggagacct acatcaggcc
     4921 ttcatcctga ggattttatc aagaaagcag atttggcagt tcaaaagact cctgaaatga
     4981 taaatcaggg aactaaccaa acggagcaga atggtcaagt gatgaatatt actaatagtg
     5041 gtcatgagaa taaaacaaaa ggtgattcta ttcagaatga gaaaaatcct aacccaatag
     5101 aatcactcga aaaagaatct gctttcaaaa cgaaagctga acctataagc agcagtataa
     5161 gcaatatgga actcgaatta aatatccaca attcaaaagc acctaaaaag aataggctga
     5221 ggaggaagtc ttctaccagg catattcatg cgcttgaact agtagtcagt agaaatctaa
     5281 gcccacctaa ttgtactgaa ttgcaaattg atagttgttc tagcagtgaa gagataaaga
     5341 aaaaaaagta caaccaaatg ccagtcaggc acagcagaaa cctacaactc atggaaggta
     5401 aagaacctgc aactggagcc aagaagagta acaagccaaa tgaacagaca agtaaaagac
     5461 atgacagtga tactttccca gagctgaagt taacaaatgc acctggttct tttactaagt
     5521 gttcaaatac cagtgaactt aaagaatttg tcaatcctag ccttccaaga gaagaaaaag
     5581 aagagaaact agaaacagtt aaagtgtcta ataatgctga agaccccaaa gatctcatgt
     5641 taagtggaga aagggttttg caaactgaaa gatctgtaga gagtagcagt atttcactgg
     5701 tacctggtac tgattatggc actcaggaaa gtatctcgtt actggaagtt agcactctag
     5761 ggaaggcaaa aacagaacca aataaatgtg tgagtcagtg tgcagcattt gaaaacccca
     5821 agggactaat tcatggttgt tccaaagata atagaaatga cacagaaggc tttaagtatc
     5881 cattgggaca tgaagttaac cacagtcggg aaacaagcat agaaatggaa gaaagtgaac
     5941 ttgatgctca gtatttgcag aatacattca aggtttcaaa gcgccagtca tttgctctgt
     6001 tttcaaatcc aggaaatgca gaagaggaat gtgcaacatt ctctgcccac tctgggtcct
     6061 taaagaaaca aagtccaaaa gtcacttttg aatgtgaaca aaaggaagaa aatcaaggaa
     6121 agaatgagtc taatatcaag cctgtacaga cagttaatat cactgcaggc tttcctgtgg
     6181 ttggtcagaa agataagcca gttgataatg ccaaatgtag tatcaaagga ggctctaggt
     6241 tttgtctatc atctcagttc agaggcaacg aaactggact cattactcca aataaacatg
     6301 gacttttaca aaacccatat cgtataccac cactttttcc catcaagtca tttgttaaaa
     6361 ctaaatgtaa gaaaaatctg ctagaggaaa actttgagga acattcaatg tcacctgaaa
     6421 gagaaatggg aaatgagaac attccaagta cagtgagcac aattagccgt aataacatta
     6481 gagaaaatgt ttttaaagga gccagctcaa gcaatattaa tgaagtaggt tccagtacta
     6541 atgaagtggg ctccagtatt aatgaaatag gttccagtga tgaaaacatt caagcagaac
     6601 taggtagaaa cagagggcca aaattgaatg ctatgcttag attaggggtt ttgcaacctg
     6661 aggtctataa acaaagtctt cctggaagta attgtaagca tcctgaaata aaaaagcaag
     6721 aatatgaaga agtagttcag actgttaata cagatttctc tccatatctg atttcagata
     6781 acttagaaca gcctatggga agtagtcatg catctcaggt ttgttctgag acacctgatg
     6841 acctgttaga tgatggtgaa ataaaggaag atactagttt tgctgaaaat gacattaagg
     6901 aaagttctgc tgtttttagc aaaagcgtcc agagaggaga gcttagcagg agtcctagcc
     6961 ctttcaccca tacacatttg gctcagggtt accgaagagg ggccaagaaa ttagagtcct
     7021 cagaagagaa cttatctagt gaggatgaag agcttccctg cttccaacac ttgttatttg
     7081 gtaaagtaaa caatatacct tctcagtcta ctaggcatag caccgttgct accgagtgtc
     7141 tgtctaagaa cacagaggag aatttattat cattgaagaa tagcttaaat gactgcagta
     7201 accaggtaat attggcaaag gcatctcagg aacatcacct tagtgaggaa acaaaatgtt
     7261 ctgctagctt gttttcttca cagtgcagtg aattggaaga cttgactgca aatacaaaca
     7321 cccaggatcc tttcttgatt ggttcttcca aacaaatgag gcatcagtct gaaagccagg
     7381 gagttggtct gagtgacaag gaattggttt cagatgatga agaaagagga acgggcttgg
     7441 aagaaaataa tcaagaagag caaagcatgg attcaaactt aggtgaagca gcatctgggt
     7501 gtgagagtga aacaagcgtc tctgaagact gctcagggct atcctctcag agtgacattt
     7561 taaccactca gcagagggat accatgcaac ataacctgat aaagctccag caggaaatgg
     7621 ctgaactaga agctgtgtta gaacagcatg ggagccagcc ttctaacagc tacccttcca
     7681 tcataagtga ctcctctgcc cttgaggacc tgcgaaatcc agaacaaagc acatcagaaa
     7741 aagcagtatt aacttcacag aaaagtagtg aataccctat aagccagaat ccagaaggcc
     7801 tttctgctga caagtttgag gtgtctgcag atagttctac cagtaaaaat aaagaaccag
     7861 gagtggaaag gtcatcccct tctaaatgcc catcattaga tgataggtgg tacatgcaca
     7921 gttgctctgg gagtcttcag aatagaaact acccatctca agaggagctc attaaggttg
     7981 ttgatgtgga ggagcaacag ctggaagagt ctgggccaca cgatttgacg gaaacatctt
     8041 acttgccaag gcaagatcta gagggaaccc cttacctgga atctggaatc agcctcttct
     8101 ctgatgaccc tgaatctgat ccttctgaag acagagcccc agagtcagct cgtgttggca
     8161 acataccatc ttcaacctct gcattgaaag ttccccaatt gaaagttgca gaatctgccc
     8221 agggtccagc tgctgctcat actactgata ctgctgggta taatgcaatg gaagaaagtg
     8281 tgagcaggga gaagccagaa ttgacagctt caacagaaag ggtcaacaaa agaatgtcca
     8341 tggtggtgtc tggcctgacc ccagaagaat ttatgctcgt gtacaagttt gccagaaaac
     8401 accacatcac tttaactaat ctaattactg aagagactac tcatgttgtt atgaaaacag
     8461 atgctgagtt tgtgtgtgaa cggacactga aatattttct aggaattgcg ggaggaaaat
     8521 gggtagttag ctatttctgg gtgacccagt ctattaaaga aagaaaaatg ctgaatgagc
     8581 atgattttga agtcagagga gatgtggtca atggaagaaa ccaccaaggt ccaaagcgag
     8641 caagagaatc ccaggacaga aagatcttca gggggctaga aatctgttgc tatgggccct
     8701 tcaccaacat gcccacagat caactggaat ggatggtaca gctgtgtggt gcttctgtgg
     8761 tgaaggagct ttcatcattc acccttggca caggtgtcca cccaattgtg gttgtgcagc
     8821 cagatgcctg gacagaggac aatggcttcc atgcaattgg gcagatgtgt gaggcacctg
     8881 tggtgacccg agagtgggtg ttggacagtg tagcactcta ccagtgccag gagctggaca
     8941 cctacctgat accccagatc ccccacagcc actactgaga tatcggctcg accctgtgga
     9001 atgtgtgtca gttagggtgt ggaaagtccc caggctcccc agcaggcaga agtatgcaaa
     9061 gcatgcatct caattagtca gcaaccaggt gtggaaagtc cccaggctcc ccagcaggca
     9121 gaagtatgca aagcatgcat ctcaattagt cagcaaccat agtcccgccc ctaactccgc
     9181 ccatcccgcc cctaactccg cccagttccg cccattctcc gccccatggc tgactaattt
     9241 tttttattta tgcagaggcc gaggccgcct cggcctctga gctattccag aagtagtgag
     9301 gaggcttttt tggaggccta ggcttttgca aaaagcttac catgaccgag tacaagccca
     9361 cggtgcgcct cgccacccgc gacgacgtcc ccagggccgt acgcaccctc gccgccgcgt
     9421 tcgccgacta ccccgccacg cgccacaccg tcgatccgga ccgccacatc gagcgggtca
     9481 ccgagctgca agaactcttc ctcacgcgcg tcgggctcga catcggcaag gtgtgggtcg
     9541 cggacgacgg cgccgcggtg gcggtctgga ccacgccgga gagcgtcgaa gcgggggcgg
     9601 tgttcgccga gatcggcccg cgcatggccg agttgagcgg ttcccggctg gccgcgcagc
     9661 aacagatgga aggcctcctg gcgccgcacc ggcccaagga gcccgcgtgg ttcctggcca
     9721 ccgtcggcgt ctcgcccgac caccagggca agggtctggg cagcgccgtc gtgctccccg
     9781 gagtggaggc ggccgagcgc gccggggtgc ccgccttcct ggagacctcc gcgccccgca
     9841 acctcccctt ctacgagcgg ctcggcttca ccgtcaccgc cgacgtcgag gtgcccgaag
     9901 gaccgcgcac ctggtgcatg acccgcaagc ccggtgcctg acgcccgccc cacgacccgc
     9961 agcgcccgac cgaaaggagc gcacgacccc atgcatcgat aaaataaaag attttattta
    10021 gtctccagaa aaagggggga atgaaagacc ccacctgtag gtttggcaag ctagcttaag
    10081 taacgccatt ttgcaaggca tggaaaaata cataactgag aatagagaag ttcagatcaa
    10141 ggtcaggaac agatggaaca gctgaatatg ggccaaacag gatatctgtg gtaagcagtt
    10201 cctgccccgg ctcagggcca agaacagatg gaacagctga atatgggcca aacaggatat
    10261 ctgtggtaag cagttcctgc cccggctcag ggccaagaac agatggtccc cagatgcggt
    10321 ccagccctca gcagtttcta gagaaccatc agatgtttcc agggtgcccc aaggacctga
    10381 aatgaccctg tgccttattt gaactaacca atcagttcgc ttctcgcttc tgttcgcgcg
    10441 cttctgctcc ccgagctcaa taaaagagcc cacaacccct cactcggggc gccagtcctc
    10501 cgattgactg agtcgcccgg gtacccgtgt atccaataaa ccctcttgca gttgcatccg
    10561 acttgtggtc tcgctgttcc ttgggagggt ctcctctgag tgattgacta cccgtcagcg
    10621 ggggtctttc acatgcagca tgtatcaaaa ttaatttggt tttttttctt aagtatttac
    10681 attaaatggc catagttgca ttaatgaatc ggccaacgcg cggggagagg cggtttgcgt
    10741 attgggcgc
//
