[The description below was written by a language model from this plasmid's Addgene catalogue record and the feature table of its GenBank file.]
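Description:
pBABEpuro HA Brca1 is a Moloney murine leukemia virus-based retroviral vector for stable expression of human BRCA1 carrying an N-terminal HA epitope tag in mammalian cells. It is built on the pBABE-puro backbone (about 5.2 kb without insert; the full sequence on record is 10,749 bp). It is maintained in E. coli as a high-copy plasmid through a ColE1/pUC-type origin, with ampicillin selection from the bla gene.

The retroviral unit is bounded by two MMLV long terminal repeats. Downstream of the 5′ LTR lie the Psi packaging signal and a truncated gag segment lacking its start codon, which together allow the vector RNA to be efficiently encapsidated when viral proteins are supplied in trans by a packaging cell line. The HA-BRCA1 cassette follows. No separate promoter is annotated ahead of it, consistent with the usual pBABE design in which the 5′ LTR drives the insert. The feature table annotates only the HA tag here, leaving the BRCA1 coding region itself unlabeled. An internal SV40 enhancer/early promoter, which also contains the SV40 origin, then drives puromycin N-acetyltransferase so that transduced or transfected cells can be selected with puromycin.

The insert was moved as a SalI–XhoI fragment from an earlier pcDNA3-based HA-BRCA1 plasmid into the SalI site of pBABEpuro, which preserved the 5′ site and destroyed the 3′ one. Relative to the reference protein, the cDNA carries the common polymorphisms P871L, E1038G, K1182R and S1613G, which were probably present in the original isolate. The associated publication examined ATM-dependent phosphorylation of BRCA1 in the response to DNA double-strand breaks, so the construct suits expressing tagged BRCA1 in cells for DNA damage studies.
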