Addgene plasmid #14999: pBABEpuro HA Brca1
Depositing lab: Stephen Elledge. Depositing organization: Baylor College of Medicine. Publication: Requirement of ATM-dependent phosphorylation of brca1 in the DNA damage response to double-strand breaks. Cortez D, Wang Y, Qin J, Elledge SJ. Science. 1999 Nov 5. 286(5442):1162-6. 10.1126/science.286.5442.1162 PubMed 10550055.
Backbone
  Vector backbone: pBABE-puro
  Backbone size w/o insert (bp): 5200
  Vector type: Mammalian Expression, Retroviral
  Selectable markers: Puromycin
Growth in bacteria
  Bacterial resistance: Ampicillin, 100 μg/mL
  Growth temperature: 37°C
  Growth strain: DH5alpha
  Copy number: High Copy
Gene/Insert
  Gene/Insert name: Brca1
  Species: H. sapiens (human)
  Entrez Gene: BRCA1 (a.k.a. BRCAI, BRCC1, BROVCA1, FANCS, IRIS, PNCA4, PPP1R53, PSCP, RNF53)
  Tag / fusion protein: HA (N terminal on insert)
  Cloning method: Restriction Enzyme; 5′ cloning site SalI (not destroyed); 3′ cloning site SalI (destroyed during cloning)
  Sequencing primers: 5′ pBABE 5'; 3′ pBABE 3'
Resource information
  A portion of this plasmid was derived from a plasmid made by: D. Livingston, DFCI
Terms and licenses: Academic/Nonprofit Terms; Industry Terms: Not Available to Industry
Depositor comments: pBABEpuro HABrca1 was made by digesting pCDNA3beta HABrca1 (R. Scully, et al., Cell 88, 265, 1997) with SalI and XhoI and inserting it into the SalI site of pBABEpuro. The BRCA1 insert in this plasmid contains the following common polymorphisms when compared to GenBank reference sequence NP_009225.1: P871L, E1038G, K1182R, and S1613G. These SNPs were likely present in the original cDNA isolate.
How to cite: pBABEpuro HA Brca1 was a gift from Stephen Elledge (Addgene plasmid # 14999 ; http://n2t.net/addgene:14999 ; RRID:Addgene_14999)
