>Addgene plasmid #14999 | pBABEpuro HA Brca1 | addgene partial sequence | sequence record 92490 | pBABE3 5'-ACCCTAACTGACACACATTCC-3'
TCTCAGTAGTGGCTGTGGGGGATCTGGGGTATCAGGTAGGTGTCCAGCTCCTGGCACTGGTAGAGTGCTA
CACTGTCCAACACCCACTCTCGGGTCACCACAGGTGCCTCACACATCTGCCCAATTGCATGGAAGCCATT
GTCCTCTGTCCAGGCATCTGGCTGCACAACCACAATTGGGTGGACACCTGTGCCAAGGGTGAATGATGAA
AGCTCCTTCACCACAGAAGCACCACACAGCTGTACCATCCATTCCAGTTGATCTGTGGGCATGTTGGTGA
AGGGCCCATAGCAACAGATTTCTAGCCCCCTGAAGATCTTTCTGTCCTGGGATTCTCTTGCTCGCTTTGG
ACCTTGGTGGTTTCTTCCATTGACCACATCTCCTCTGACTTCAAAATCATGCTCATTCAGCATTTTTCTT
TCTTTAATAGACTGGGTCACCCAGAAATAGCTAACTACCCATTTTCCTCCCGCAATTCCTAGAAAATATT
TCAGTGTCCGTTCACACACAAACTCAGCATCTGTTTTCATAACAACATGAGTAGTCTCTTCAGTAATTAG
ATTAGTTAAAGTGATGTGGTGTTTTCTGGCAAACTTGTACACGAGCATAAATTCTTCTGGGGTCAGGCCA
GACACCACCATGGACATTCTTTTGTTGACCCTTTCTGTTGAAGCTGTCAATTCTGGCTTCTCCCTGCTCA
CACTTTCTTCCATTGCATTATACCCAGCAGTATCAGTAGTATGAGCAGCAGCTGGACCCTGGGCAGATTC
TGCAACTTTCAATTGGGGAACTTTCAATGCAGAGGTTGAAGATGGTATGTTGCCAACACGAGCTGACTCT
GGGGCTCTGTCTTCAGAAGGATCAGATTCAGGGTCATCAGAGAAGAGGCTGATTCCAGATTCCAGGTAAG
GGGTTCCCTCTAGATCTTGCCTTGGCAAGTAAGATGTTTCCGTCAAATCGTGTGGCCCAGACTCTTCCAG
CTGTTGCTCCTCCA
