>Addgene plasmid #14999 | pBABEpuro HA Brca1 | addgene partial sequence | sequence record 113716 | hBRCA1-F2 5'-AAGGGTTTTGCAAACTG-3'
TACTGATTATGGCACTCAGGAAAGTATCTCGTTACTGGAAGTTAGCACTCTAGGGAAGGCAAAAACAGAA
CCAAATAAATGTGTGAGTCAGTGTGCAGCATTTGAAAACCCCAAGGGACTAATTCATGGTTGTTCCAAAG
ATAATAGAAATGACACAGAAGGCTTTAAGTATCCATTGGGACATGAAGTTAACCACAGTCGGGAAACAAG
CATAGAAATGGAAGAAAGTGAACTTGATGCTCAGTATTTGCAGAATACATTCAAGGTTTCAAAGCGCCAG
TCATTTGCTCTGTTTTCAAATCCAGGAAATGCAGAAGAGGAATGTGCAACATTCTCTGCCCACTCTGGGT
CCTTAAAGAAACAAAGTCCAAAAGTCACTTTTGAATGTGAACAAAAGGAAGAAAATCAAGGAAAGAATGA
GTCTAATATCAAGCCTGTACAGACAGTTAATATCACTGCAGGCTTTCCTGTGGTTGGTCAGAAAGATAAG
CCAGTTGATAATGCCAAATGTAGTATCAAAGGAGGCTCTAGGTTTTGTCTATCATCTCAGTTCAGAGGCA
ACGAAACTGGACTCATTACTCCAAATAAACATGGACTTTTACAAAACCCATATCGTATACCACCACTTTT
TCCCATCAAGTCATTTGTTAAAACTAAATGTAAGAAAAATCTGCTAGAGGAAAACTTTGAGGAACATTCA
ATGTCACCTGAAAGAGAAATGGGAAATGAGAACATTCCAAGTACAGTGAGCACAATTAGCCGTAATAACA
TTAGAGAAAATGTTTTTAAA
