>Addgene plasmid #14999 | pBABEpuro HA Brca1 | addgene partial sequence | sequence record 113717 | hBRCA1-F3 5'-ATGCCAAATGTAGTATC-3'
ACGAAACTGGACTCATTACTCCAAATAAACATGGACTTTTACAAAACCCATATCGTATACCACCACTTTT
TCCCATCAAGTCATTTGTTAAAACTAAATGTAAGAAAAATCTGCTAGAGGAAAACTTTGAGGAACATTCA
ATGTCACCTGAAAGAGAAATGGGAAATGAGAACATTCCAAGTACAGTGAGCACAATTAGCCGTAATAACA
TTAGAGAAAATGTTTTTAAAGGAGCCAGCTCAAGCAATATTAATGAAGTAGGTTCCAGTACTAATGAAGT
GGGCTCCAGTATTAATGAAATAGGTTCCAGTGATGAAAACATTCAAGCAGAACTAGGTAGAAACAGAGGG
CCAAAATTGAATGCTATGCTTAGATTAGGGGTTTTGCAACCTGAGGTCTATAAACAAAGTCTTCCTGGAA
GTAATTGTAAGCATCCTGAAATAAAAAAGCAAGAATATGAAGAAGTAGTTCAGACTGTTAATACAGATTT
CTCTCCATATCTGATTTCAGATAACTTAGAACAGCCTATGGGAAGTAGTCATGCATCTCAGGTTTGTTCT
GAGACACCTGATGACCTGTTAGATGATGGTGAAATAAAGGAAGATACTAGTTTTGCTGAAAATGACATTA
AGGAAAGTTCTGCTGTTTTTAGCAAAAGCGTCCAGAGAGGAGAGCTTAGCAGGAGTCCTAGCCCTTTCAC
CCATACACATTTGGCTCAGGGTTACCGAAGAGGGGCCAAGAAATTAGAGTCCTCAGAAGAGAACTTATCT
AGTGAGGATGAAGAGCTTCCCTGCTTCCAACACTTGTTATTTGGTAAAGTAAACAATATACCTTCTCAGT
CTACTAGGCATAGCACCGTTGCTACCGAGTGTCTGTCTAAGAACACAGAGGAGAATTTATTATCATTG
