>Addgene plasmid #14999 | pBABEpuro HA Brca1 | addgene partial sequence | sequence record 156970 | pBABE5 5'-CTTTATCCAGCCCTCAC-3'
ATTCGCCAGCACAGTGGTCGACCCCAAGCTTACCATGGCCTACCCCTACGACGTGCCCGACTACGCCTCC
CTCGGATCCATGGATTTATCTGCTCTTCGCGTTGAAGAAGTACAAAATGTCATTAATGCTATGCAGAAAA
TCTTAGAGTGTCCCATCTGTCTGGAGTTGATCAAGGAACCTGTCTCCACAAAGTGTGACCACATATTTTG
CAAATTTTGCATGCTGAAACTTCTCAACCAGAAGAAAGGGCCTTCACAGTGTCCTTTATGTAAGAATGAT
ATAACCAAAAGGAGCCTACAAGAAAGTACGAGATTTAGTCAACTTGTTGAAGAGCTATTGAAAATCATTT
GTGCTTTTCAGCTTGACACAGGTTTGGAGTATGCAAACAGCTATAATTTTGCAAAAAAGGAAAATAACTC
TCCTGAACATCTAAAAGATGAAGTTTCTATCATCCAAAGTATGGGCTACAGAAACCGTGCCAAAAGACTT
CTACAGAGTGAACCCGAAAATCCTTCCTTGCAGGAAACCAGTCTCAGTGTCCAACTCTCTAACCTTGGAA
CTGTGAGAACTCTGAGGACAAAGCAGCGGATACAACCTCAAAAGACGTCTGTCTACATTGAATTGGGATC
TGATTCTTCTGAAGATACCGTTAATAAGGCAACTTATTGCAGTGTGGGAGATCAAGAATTGTTACAAATC
ACCCCTCAAGGAACCAGGGATGAAATCAGTTTGGATTCTGCAAAAAAGGCTGCTTGTGAATTTTCTGAGA
CGGATGTAACAAATACTGAACATCATCAACCCAGTAATAATGATTTGAACACCACTGAGAAGCGTGCAGC
TGAGAGGCATCCAGAAAA
